Addgene plasmid #42958: pCry2PHR-mCh-RhoA
Purpose: Expresses optogenetically controlled RhoA
Depositing lab: David Schaffer. Depositing organization: University of California, Berkeley. Publication: Optogenetic protein clustering and signaling activation in mammalian cells. Bugaj LJ, Choksi AT, Mesuda CK, Kane RS, Schaffer DV. Nat Methods. 2013 Feb 3. doi: 10.1038/nmeth.2360. PubMed 23377377.
Backbone
  Vector backbone: pmCherry-N1
  Backbone manufacturer: Clontech
  Backbone size w/o insert (bp): 3991
  Total vector size (bp): 6826
  Vector type: Mammalian Expression
  Selectable markers: Neomycin (select with G418)
Growth in bacteria
  Bacterial resistance: Kanamycin, 50 μg/mL
  Growth temperature: 37°C
  Growth strain: Top10
  Copy number: High Copy
Gene/Insert
  Gene/Insert name: Cry2PHR-mCherry-RhoA
  Species: H. sapiens (human), A. thaliana (mustard weed)
  Insert size (bp): 2835
  Entrez Gene: RHOA (a.k.a. ARH12, ARHA, EDFAOB, RHO12, RHOH12)
  Promoter: CMV
  Cloning method: Ligation Independent Cloning
  Sequencing primers: 5′ CMV-F
Terms and licenses: Academic/Nonprofit Terms; Industry Terms: Not Available to Industry
How to cite: pCry2PHR-mCh-RhoA was a gift from David Schaffer (Addgene plasmid # 42958 ; http://n2t.net/addgene:42958 ; RRID:Addgene_42958)
