[The description below was written by a language model from this plasmid's Addgene catalogue record and pLannotate feature annotations shown in this document.]
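Description:
pCry2PHR-mCh-RhoA is a 6,826 bp mammalian expression plasmid built on the Clontech pmCherry-N1 backbone and designed to place the small GTPase RhoA under blue-light control. It is maintained in E. coli through a high-copy ColE1/pUC-type origin, and also carries an f1 origin. A single Tn5 NeoR/KanR (aminoglycoside phosphotransferase) gene handles selection in both hosts. It sits behind tandem bacterial (AmpR/bla) and SV40 early promoters and ends in an HSV TK polyadenylation signal, so it confers kanamycin resistance in bacteria and G418 resistance in transfected mammalian cells. The short annotations for large T antigen, ble and bGH poly(A) are fragments. They most likely reflect residual backbone sequence rather than functional elements.

The payload is a roughly 2.8 kb tripartite fusion driven by the human CMV immediate-early enhancer and promoter and terminated by the SV40 poly(A) signal. From N- to C-terminus it comprises the photolyase homology region of Arabidopsis thaliana cryptochrome 2 (CRY2PHR), the monomeric red fluorescent protein mCherry, and human RhoA. The parts are joined by short linker or multiple-cloning-site remnants, and the insert was assembled by ligation-independent cloning. CRY2PHR is the light-sensing module. The feature annotation describes its blue-light-dependent binding to CIB1, while the associated publication concerns light-induced protein clustering as a means of activating signalling. mCherry lets the fusion's expression and light-dependent redistribution be followed by fluorescence microscopy. Placing RhoA at the C-terminus would leave its native C-terminal end free, although the record does not comment on this. The construct is used to express optogenetically controlled RhoA in mammalian cells.
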