Features (pLannotate 1.2.2; 17 found; start..end, strand, type, name):
     61..364     +  enhancer       CMV enhancer: human cytomegalovirus immediate early enhancer
    365..568     +  promoter       CMV promoter: human cytomegalovirus (CMV) immediate early promoter
    591..618     +  misc_feature   MCS (fragment): multiple cloning site
    625..2118    +  CDS            CRY2PHR: N-terminal photolyase homology region of Arabidopsis thaliana cryptochrome 2 binds to CIB1 upon exposure to blue light (Kennedy et al., 2010)
   2119..2135    +  misc_feature   MCS (fragment): multiple cloning site
   2143..2850    +  CDS            mCherry: mCherry is a basic (constitutively fluorescent) red fluorescent protein published in 2004, derived from Discosoma sp.. It is reported to be a very rapidly-maturing monomer with low acid sensitivity.
   2881..3459    +  CDS            RhoA (sequence partly withheld): human Rho family small GTPase RhoA
   3508..3591    +  CDS            large T antigen (fragment): large T antigen from SV40 (simian virus 40)
   3614..3735    +  polyA_signal   SV40 poly(A) signal: SV40 polyadenylation signal
   3769..4197    -  rep_origin     f1 ori (sequence partly withheld): f1 bacteriophage origin of replication; arrow indicates direction of (+) strand synthesis
   4224..4328    +  promoter       AmpR promoter: bla
   4330..4687    +  promoter       SV40 promoter: SV40 enhancer and early promoter
   4722..5516    +  CDS            NeoR/KanR: aminoglycoside phosphotransferase from Tn5; aph(3')-II (or nptII); confers resistance to neomycin, kanamycin, and G418 (Geneticin®)
   5537..5689    +  CDS            ble (fragment): BLE_KLEPN - Experimental evidence at protein level: Swiss-Prot protein existence level 1. Binding protein with a strong affinity to the bleomycin family of antibiotics. Binds to CL990; an antimitotic-antibiotic compound. From Klebsiella pneumoniae.
   5748..5795    +  polyA_signal   HSV TK poly(A) signal: herpes simplex virus thymidine kinase polyadenylation signal (Cole and Stacy, 1985)
   5886..5902    -  polyA_signal   bGH poly(A) signal (fragment): bovine growth hormone polyadenylation signal
   6124..6712    +  rep_origin     ori: high-copy-number ColE1/pMB1/pBR322/pUC origin of replication
>Addgene plasmid #42958 | pCry2PHR-mCh-RhoA | depositor full sequence | sequence record 59274 | pCry2PHR-mCh-RhoA sequence 6826 bps
TAGTTATTAATAGTAATCAATTACGGGGTCATTAGTTCATAGCCCATATATGGAGTTCCGCGTTACATAA
CTTACGGTAAATGGCCCGCCTGGCTGACCGCCCAACGACCCCCGCCCATTGACGTCAATAATGACGTATG
TTCCCATAGTAACGCCAATAGGGACTTTCCATTGACGTCAATGGGTGGAGTATTTACGGTAAACTGCCCA
CTTGGCAGTACATCAAGTGTATCATATGCCAAGTACGCCCCCTATTGACGTCAATGACGGTAAATGGCCC
GCCTGGCATTATGCCCAGTACATGACCTTATGGGACTTTCCTACTTGGCAGTACATCTACGTATTAGTCA
TCGCTATTACCATGGTGATGCGGTTTTGGCAGTACATCAATGGGCGTGGATAGCGGTTTGACTCACGGGG
ATTTCCAAGTCTCCACCCCATTGACGTCAATGGGAGTTTGTTTTGGCACCAAAATCAACGGGACTTTCCA
AAATGTCGTAACAACTCCGCCCCATTGACGCAAATGGGCGGTAGGCGTGTACGGTGGGAGGTCTATATAA
GCAGAGCTGGTTTAGTGAACCGTCAGATCCGCTAGCGCTACCGGACTCAGATCTCGAGGCCACCATGAAG
ATGGACAAAAAGACTATAGTTTGGTTTAGAAGAGACCTAAGGATTGAGGATAATCCTGCATTAGCAGCAG
CTGCTCACGAAGGATCTGTTTTTCCTGTCTTCATTTGGTGTCCTGAAGAAGAAGGACAGTTTTATCCTGG
AAGAGCTTCAAGATGGTGGATGAAACAATCACTTGCTCACTTATCTCAATCCTTGAAGGCTCTTGGATCT
GACCTCACTTTAATCAAAACCCACAACACGATTTCAGCGATCTTGGATTGTATCCGCGTTACCGGTGCTA
CAAAAGTCGTCTTTAACCACCTCTATGATCCTGTTTCGTTAGTTCGGGACCATACCGTAAAGGAGAAGCT
GGTGGAACGTGGGATCTCTGTGCAAAGCTACAATGGAGATCTATTGTATGAACCGTGGGAGATATACTGC
GAAAAGGGCAAACCTTTTACGAGTTTCAATTCTTACTGGAAGAAATGCTTAGATATGTCGATTGAATCCG
TTATGCTTCCTCCTCCTTGGCGGTTGATGCCAATAACTGCAGCGGCTGAAGCGATTTGGGCGTGTTCGAT
TGAAGAACTAGGGCTGGAGAATGAGGCCGAGAAACCGAGCAATGCGTTGTTAACTAGAGCTTGGTCTCCA
GGATGGAGCAATGCTGATAAGTTACTAAATGAGTTCATCGAGAAGCAGTTGATAGATTATGCAAAGAACA
GCAAGAAAGTTGTTGGGAATTCTACTTCACTACTTTCTCCGTATCTCCATTTCGGGGAAATAAGCGTCAG
ACACGTTTTCCAGTGTGCCCGGATGAAACAAATTATATGGGCAAGAGATAAGAACAGTGAAGGAGAAGAA
AGTGCAGATCTTTTTCTTAGGGGAATCGGTTTAAGAGAGTATTCTCGGTATATATGTTTCAACTTCCCGT
TTACTCACGAGCAATCGTTGTTGAGTCATCTTCGGTTTTTCCCTTGGGATGCTGATGTTGATAAGTTCAA
GGCCTGGAGACAAGGCAGGACCGGTTATCCGTTGGTGGATGCCGGAATGAGAGAGCTTTGGGCTACCGGA
TGGATGCATAACAGAATAAGAGTGATTGTTTCAAGCTTTGCTGTGAAGTTTCTTCTCCTTCCATGGAAAT
GGGGAATGAAGTATTTCTGGGATACACTTTTGGATGCTGATTTGGAATGTGACATCCTTGGCTGGCAGTA
TATCTCTGGGAGTATCCCCGATGGCCACGAGCTTGATCGCTTGGACAATCCCGCGTTACAAGGCGCCAAA
TATGACCCAGAAGGTGAGTACATAAGGCAATGGCTTCCCGAGCTTGCGAGATTGCCAACTGAATGGATCC
ATCATCCATGGGACGCTCCTTTAACCGTACTCAAAGCTTCTGGTGTGGAACTCGGAACAAACTATGCGAA
ACCCATTGTAGACATCGACACAGCTCGTGAGCTACTAGCTAAAGCTATTTCAAGAACCCGTGAAGCACAG
ATCATGATCGGAGCAGCAGCCCGGGATCCACCGGTCGCCACCATGGTGAGCAAGGGCGAGGAGGATAACA
TGGCCATCATCAAGGAGTTCATGCGCTTCAAGGTGCACATGGAGGGCTCCGTGAACGGCCACGAGTTCGA
GATCGAGGGCGAGGGCGAGGGCCGCCCCTACGAGGGCACCCAGACCGCCAAGCTGAAGGTGACCAAGGGT
GGCCCCCTGCCCTTCGCCTGGGACATCCTGTCCCCTCAGTTCATGTACGGCTCCAAGGCCTACGTGAAGC
ACCCCGCCGACATCCCCGACTACTTGAAGCTGTCCTTCCCCGAGGGCTTCAAGTGGGAGCGCGTGATGAA
CTTCGAGGACGGCGGCGTGGTGACCGTGACCCAGGACTCCTCCCTGCAGGACGGCGAGTTCATCTACAAG
GTGAAGCTGCGCGGCACCAACTTCCCCTCCGACGGCCCCGTAATGCAGAAGAAGACCATGGGCTGGGAGG
CCTCCTCCGAGCGGATGTACCCCGAGGACGGCGCCCTGAAGGGCGAGATCAAGCAGAGGCTGAAGCTGAA
GGACGGCGGCCACTACGACGCTGAGGTCAAGACCACCTACAAGGCCAAGAAGCCCGTGCAGCTGCCCGGC
GCCTACAACGTCAACATCAAGTTGGACATCACCTCCCACAACGAGGACTACACCATCGTGGAACAGTACG
AACGCGCCGAGGGCCGCCACTCCACCGGCGGCATGGACGAGCTGTACAAGGGTGGAGGAGGTAGTGGAGG
AGGAGGATCA
[540 nt withheld, positions 2881-3420]
AGACGTGGGAAGAAAAAATCTGGGTGCCTTGTCTTGTGAAACCTTGCTGGAAGCACAGCCCTTATGCGGT
AAGCGGCCGCGACTCTAGATCATAATCAGCCATACCACATTTGTAGAGGTTTTACTTGCTTTAAAAAACC
TCCCACACCTCCCCCTGAACCTGAAACATAAAATGAATGCAATTGTTGTTGTTAACTTGTTTATTGCAGC
TTATAATGGTTACAAATAAAGCAATAGCATCACAAATTTCACAAATAAAGCATTTTTTTCACTGCATTCT
AGTTGTGGTTTGTCCAAACTCATCAATGTATCTTAAGGCGTAAATTGTAAGCGTTAATATTTTGTTAAAA
TTCGCGTTAAATTTTTGTTAAATCAGCTCATTTTTTAACCAATAGGCCGAAATCGGCAAAATCCCTTATA
AATCAAAAGAATAGACCGAGATAGGGT
[37 nt withheld, positions 3868-3904]
AAAGAACGTGGACTCCAACGTCAAAGG
[49 nt withheld, positions 3932-3980]
T
[91 nt withheld, positions 3982-4072]
G
[124 nt withheld, positions 4074-4197]
CAGGTGGCACTTTTCGGGGAAATGTGCGCGGAACCCCTATTTGTTTATTTTTCTAAATACATTCAAATAT
GTATCCGCTCATGAGACAATAACCCTGATAAATGCTTCAATAATATTGAAAAAGGAAGAGTCCTGAGGCG
GAAAGAACCAGCTGTGGAATGTGTGTCAGTTAGGGTGTGGAAAGTCCCCAGGCTCCCCAGCAGGCAGAAG
TATGCAAAGCATGCATCTCAATTAGTCAGCAACCAGGTGTGGAAAGTCCCCAGGCTCCCCAGCAGGCAGA
AGTATGCAAAGCATGCATCTCAATTAGTCAGCAACCATAGTCCCGCCCCTAACTCCGCCCATCCCGCCCC
TAACTCCGCCCAGTTCCGCCCATTCTCCGCCCCATGGCTGACTAATTTTTTTTATTTATGCAGAGGCCGA
GGCCGCCTCGGCCTCTGAGCTATTCCAGAAGTAGTGAGGAGGCTTTTTTGGAGGCCTAGGCTTTTGCAAA
GATCGATCAAGAGACAGGATGAGGATCGTTTCGCATGATTGAACAAGATGGATTGCACGCAGGTTCTCCG
GCCGCTTGGGTGGAGAGGCTATTCGGCTATGACTGGGCACAACAGACAATCGGCTGCTCTGATGCCGCCG
TGTTCCGGCTGTCAGCGCAGGGGCGCCCGGTTCTTTTTGTCAAGACCGACCTGTCCGGTGCCCTGAATGA
ACTGCAAGACGAGGCAGCGCGGCTATCGTGGCTGGCCACGACGGGCGTTCCTTGCGCAGCTGTGCTCGAC
GTTGTCACTGAAGCGGGAAGGGACTGGCTGCTATTGGGCGAAGTGCCGGGGCAGGATCTCCTGTCATCTC
ACCTTGCTCCTGCCGAGAAAGTATCCATCATGGCTGATGCAATGCGGCGGCTGCATACGCTTGATCCGGC
TACCTGCCCATTCGACCACCAAGCGAAACATCGCATCGAGCGAGCACGTACTCGGATGGAAGCCGGTCTT
GTCGATCAGGATGATCTGGACGAAGAGCATCAGGGGCTCGCGCCAGCCGAACTGTTCGCCAGGCTCAAGG
CGAGCATGCCCGACGGCGAGGATCTCGTCGTGACCCATGGCGATGCCTGCTTGCCGAATATCATGGTGGA
AAATGGCCGCTTTTCTGGATTCATCGACTGTGGCCGGCTGGGTGTGGCGGACCGCTATCAGGACATAGCG
TTGGCTACCCGTGATATTGCTGAAGAGCTTGGCGGCGAATGGGCTGACCGCTTCCTCGTGCTTTACGGTA
TCGCCGCTCCCGATTCGCAGCGCATCGCCTTCTATCGCCTTCTTGACGAGTTCTTCTGAGCGGGACTCTG
GGGTTCGAAATGACCGACCAAGCGACGCCCAACCTGCCATCACGAGATTTCGATTCCACCGCCGCCTTCT
ATGAAAGGTTGGGCTTCGGAATCGTTTTCCGGGACGCCGGCTGGATGATCCTCCAGCGCGGGGATCTCAT
GCTGGAGTTCTTCGCCCACCCTAGGGGGAGGCTAACTGAAACACGGAAGGAGACAATACCGGAAGGAACC
CGCGCTATGACGGCAATAAAAAGACAGAATAAAACGCACGGTGTTGGGTCGTTTGTTCATAAACGCGGGG
TTCGGTCCCAGGGCTGGCACTCTGTCGATACCCCACCGAGACCCCATTGGGGCCAATACGCCCGCGTTTC
TTCCTTTTCCCCACCCCACCCCCCAAGTTCGGGTGAAGGCCCAGGGCTCGCAGCCAACGTCGGGGCGGCA
GGCCCTGCCATAGCCTCAGGTTACTCATATATACTTTAGATTGATTTAAAACTTCATTTTTAATTTAAAA
GGATCTAGGTGAAGATCCTTTTTGATAATCTCATGACCAAAATCCCTTAACGTGAGTTTTCGTTCCACTG
AGCGTCAGACCCCGTAGAAAAGATCAAAGGATCTTCTTGAGATCCTTTTTTTCTGCGCGTAATCTGCTGC
TTGCAAACAAAAAAACCACCGCTACCAGCGGTGGTTTGTTTGCCGGATCAAGAGCTACCAACTCTTTTTC
CGAAGGTAACTGGCTTCAGCAGAGCGCAGATACCAAATACTGTCCTTCTAGTGTAGCCGTAGTTAGGCCA
CCACTTCAAGAACTCTGTAGCACCGCCTACATACCTCGCTCTGCTAATCCTGTTACCAGTGGCTGCTGCC
AGTGGCGATAAGTCGTGTCTTACCGGGTTGGACTCAAGACGATAGTTACCGGATAAGGCGCAGCGGTCGG
GCTGAACGGGGGGTTCGTGCACACAGCCCAGCTTGGAGCGAACGACCTACACCGAACTGAGATACCTACA
GCGTGAGCTATGAGAAAGCGCCACGCTTCCCGAAGGGAGAAAGGCGGACAGGTATCCGGTAAGCGGCAGG
GTCGGAACAGGAGAGCGCACGAGGGAGCTTCCAGGGGGAAACGCCTGGTATCTTTATAGTCCTGTCGGGT
TTCGCCACCTCTGACTTGAGCGTCGATTTTTGTGATGCTCGTCAGGGGGGCGGAGCCTATGGAAAAACGC
CAGCAACGCGGCCTTTTTACGGTTCCTGGCCTTTTGCTGGCCTTTTGCTCACATGTTCTTTCCTGCGTTA
TCCCCTGATTCTGTGGATAACCGTATTACCGCCATGCAT
