>Addgene plasmid #42958 | pCry2PHR-mCh-RhoA | addgene partial sequence | sequence record 62369 | SV40pA-R 5'-GAAATTTGTGATGCTATTGC-3'
TAACAACAACAATTGCATTCATTTTATGTTTCAGGTTCAGGGGGAGGTGTGGGAGGTTTTTTAAAGCAAG
TAAAACCTCTACAAATGTGGTATGGCTGATTATGATCTAGAGTCGCGGCCGCTTACCGCATAAGGGCTGT
GCTTCCAGCAAGGTTTCACAAGACAAGGCACCCAGATTTTTTCTTCCCACGTCT
[540 nt withheld, positions 195-734]
TGATCCTCCTCCTCCACTACCTCCTCCACCCTTGTACAGCTCGTCCATGCCGCCGGTGG
