>Addgene plasmid #42958 | pCry2PHR-mCh-RhoA | addgene partial sequence | sequence record 62375 | mCherry-R 5'-TTGGTCACCTTCAGCTTGG-3'
ATCTCGAACTCGTGGCCGTTCACGGAGCCCTCCATGTGCACCTTGAAGCGCATGAACTCCTTGATGATGG
CCATGTTATCCTCCTCGCCCTTGCTCACCATGGTGGCGACCGGTGGATCCCGGGCTGCTGCTCCGATCAT
GATCTGTGCTTCACGGGTTCTTGAAATAGCTTTAGCTAGTAGCTCACGAGCTGTGTCGATGTCTACAATG
GGTTTCGCATAGTTTGTTCCGAGTTCCACACCAGAAGCTTTGAGTACGGTTAAAGGAGCGTCCCATGGAT
GATGGATCCATTCAGTTGGCAATCTCGCAAGCTCGGGAAGCCATTGCCTTATGTACTCACCTTCTGGGTC
ATATTTGGCGCCTTGTAACGCGGGATTGTCCAAGCGATCAAGCTCGTGGCCATCGGGGATACTCCCAGAG
ATATACTGCCAGCCAAGGATGTCACATTCCAAATCAGCATCCAAAAGTGTATCCCAGAAATACTTCATTC
CCCATTTCCATGGAAGGAGAAGAAACTTCACAGCAAAGCTTGAAACAATCACTCTTATTCTGTTATGCAT
CCATCCGGTAGCCCAAAGCTCTCTCATTCCGGCATCCACCAACGGATAACCGGTCCTGCCTTGTCTCCAG
GCCTTGAACTTATCAACATCAGCATCCCAAGGGAAAAACCGAAGATGACTCAACAACGATTGCTCGTGAG
TAAACGGGAAGTTGAAACATATATACCGAGAATACTCTCTTAAACCGATTCCCCTAAGAAAAAGATCTGC
ACTTTCTTCTCCTTCACTGTTCTTATCTCTTG
